>Addgene plasmid #32640 | pGEMTEZ-TeTxLC | depositor full sequence | sequence record 38023 | pGEMTEZ-TeTxLC sequence 4416 bps
TATAGTGAGTCGTATTACAATTCACTGGCCGTCGTTTTACAACGTCGTGACTGGGAAAACCCTGGCGTTA
CCCAACTTAATCGCCTTGCAGCACATCCCCCTTTCGCCAGCTGGCGTAATAGCGAAGAGGCCCGCACCGA
TCGCCCTTCCCAACAGTTGCGCAGCCTGAATGGCGAATGG
[124 nt withheld, positions 181-304]
C
[91 nt withheld, positions 306-396]
A
[49 nt withheld, positions 398-446]
CCTTTGACGTTGGAGTCCACGTTCTTT
[37 nt withheld, positions 474-510]
ACCCTATCTCGGTCTATTCTTTTGATTTATAAGGGATTTTGCCGATTTCGGCCTATTGGTTAAAAAATGA
GCTGATTTAACAAAAATTTAACGCGAATTTTAACAAAATATTAACGCTTACAATTTCCTGATGCGGTATT
TTCTCCTTACGCATCTGTGCGGTATTTCACACCGCATCAGGTGGCACTTTTCGGGGAAATGTGCGCGGAA
CCCCTATTTGTTTATTTTTCTAAATACATTCAAATATGTATCCGCTCATGAGACAATAACCCTGATAAAT
GCTTCAATAATATTGAAAAAGGAAGAGTATGAGTATTCAACATTTCCGTGTCGCCCTTATTCCCTTTTTT
GCGGCATTTTGCCTTCCTGTTTTTGCTCACCCAGAAACGCTGGTGAAAGTAAAAGATGCTGAAGATCAGT
TGGGTGCACGAGTGGGTTACATCGAACTGGATCTCAACAGCGGTAAGATCCTTGAGAGTTTTCGCCCCGA
AGAACGTTTTCCAATGATGAGCACTTTTAAAGTTCTGCTATGTGGCGCGGTATTATCCCGTATTGACGCC
GGGCAAGAGCAACTCGGTCGCCGCATACACTATTCTCAGAATGACTTGGTTGAGTACTCACCAGTCACAG
AAAAGCATCTTACGGATGGCATGACAGTAAGAGAATTATGCAGTGCTGCCATAACCATGAGTGATAACAC
TGCGGCCAACTTACTTCTGACAACGATCGGAGGACCGAAGGAGCTAACCGCTTTTTTGCACAACATGGGG
GATCATGTAACTCGCCTTGATCGTTGGGAACCGGAGCTGAATGAAGCCATACCAAACGACGAGCGTGACA
CCACGATGCCTGTAGCAATGGCAACAACGTTGCGCAAACTATTAACTGGCGAACTACTTACTCTAGCTTC
CCGGCAACAATTAATAGACTGGATGGAGGCGGATAAAGTTGCAGGACCACTTCTGCGCTCGGCCCTTCCG
GCTGGCTGGTTTATTGCTGATAAATCTGGAGCCGGTGAGCGTGGGTCTCGCGGTATCATTGCAGCACTGG
GGCCAGATGGTAAGCCCTCCCGTATCGTAGTTATCTACACGACGGGGAGTCAGGCAACTATGGATGAACG
AAATAGACAGATCGCTGAGATAGGTGCCTCACTGATTAAGCATTGGTAACTGTCAGACCAAGTTTACTCA
TATATACTTTAGATTGATTTAAAACTTCATTTTTAATTTAAAAGGATCTAGGTGAAGATCCTTTTTGATA
ATCTCATGACCAAAATCCCTTAACGTGAGTTTTCGTTCCACTGAGCGTCAGACCCCGTAGAAAAGATCAA
AGGATCTTCTTGAGATCCTTTTTTTCTGCGCGTAATCTGCTGCTTGCAAACAAAAAAACCACCGCTACCA
GCGGTGGTTTGTTTGCCGGATCAAGAGCTACCAACTCTTTTTCCGAAGGTAACTGGCTTCAGCAGAGCGC
AGATACCAAATACTGTTCTTCTAGTGTAGCCGTAGTTAGGCCACCACTTCAAGAACTCTGTAGCACCGCC
TACATACCTCGCTCTGCTAATCCTGTTACCAGTGGCTGCTGCCAGTGGCGATAAGTCGTGTCTTACCGGG
TTGGACTCAAGACGATAGTTACCGGATAAGGCGCAGCGGTCGGGCTGAACGGGGGGTTCGTGCACACAGC
CCAGCTTGGAGCGAACGACCTACACCGAACTGAGATACCTACAGCGTGAGCTATGAGAAAGCGCCACGCT
TCCCGAAGGGAGAAAGGCGGACAGGTATCCGGTAAGCGGCAGGGTCGGAACAGGAGAGCGCACGAGGGAG
CTTCCAGGGGGAAACGCCTGGTATCTTTATAGTCCTGTCGGGTTTCGCCACCTCTGACTTGAGCGTCGAT
TTTTGTGATGCTCGTCAGGGGGGCGGAGCCTATGGAAAAACGCCAGCAACGCGGCCTTTTTACGGTTCCT
GGCCTTTTGCTGGCCTTTTGCTCACATGTTCTTTCCTGCGTTATCCCCTGATTCTGTGGATAACCGTATT
ACCGCCTTTGAGTGAGCTGATACCGCTCGCCGCAGCCGAACGACCGAGCGCAGCGAGTCAGTGAGCGAGG
AAGCGGAAGAGCGCCCAATACGCAAACCGCCTCTCCCCGCGCGTTGGCCGATTCATTAATGCAGCTGGCA
CGACAGGTTTCCCGACTGGAAAGCGGGCAGTGAGCGCAACGCAATTAATGTGAGTTAGCTCACTCATTAG
GCACCCCAGGCTTTACACTTTATGCTTCCGGCTCGTATGTTGTGTGGAATTGTGAGCGGATAACAATTTC
ACACAGGAAACAGCTATGACCATGATTACGCCAAGCTATTTAGGTGACACTATAGAATACTCAAGCTATG
CATCCAACGCGTTGGGAGCTCTCCCATATGGTCGACCTGCAGGCGGCCGCGAATTCACTAGTGATCGCGC
GCTCGAGACCATGCCGATCACCATCAACAACTTCCGTTACTCCGACCCGGTTAACAACGACACCATCATC
ATGATGGAACCGCCGTACTGCAAAGGTCTAGACATCTACTACAAAGCCTTCAAAATCACCGACCGTATCT
GGATCGTTCCGGAACGTTACGAATTTGGTACCAAACCGGAAGACTTCAACCCGCCGTCCTCCCTGATCGA
AGGTGCTTCCGAATACTACGACCCGAACTACCTGCGTACCGACTCCGACAAAGACCGTTTCCTGCAGACC
ATGGTTAAACTGTTCAACCGTATCAAAAACAACGTTGCTGGTGAAGCTCTGCTGGACAAAATCATCAACG
CTATCCCGTACCTGGGTAACTCCTACTCCCTGCTGGACAAATTCGACACCAACTCCAACTCCGTTTCCTT
CAACCTGCTGGAACAGGATCCGTCCGGTGCTACCACCAAATCCGCTATGCTGACCAACCTGATCATCTTC
GGTCCGGGTCCGGTTCTGAACAAAAACGAAGTTCGTGGTATCGTTCTGCGTGTTGACAACAAAAACTACT
TCCCGTGCCGTGACGGTTTCGGTTCCATCATGCAGATGGCTTTCTGCCCGGAATACGTACCGACCTTCGA
CAACGTTATCGAAAACATCACCTCCCTGACCATCGGTAAATCCAAATACTTCCAGGACCCGGCTCTGCTG
CTGATGCACGAACTGATCCACGTTCTGCACGGTCTGTACGGCATGCAGGTTTCCTCCCACGAAATCATCC
CGTCCAAACAGGAAATCTACATGCAGCACACCTACCCGATCTCCGCTGAAGAGCTCTTCACCTTCGGTGG
TCAGGACGCTAACCTGATCTCCATCGATATCAAAAACGACCTGTACGAAAAAACCCTGAACGACTACAAA
GCTATCGCTAACAAACTGTCCCAGGTTACCTCCTGCAACGACCCGAACATCGACATCGACTCCTACAAAC
AGATCTATCAGCAGAAGTATCAGTTTGATAAGGATTCCAACGGCCAGTATATAGTGAACGAGGATAAGTT
TCAGATACTGTATAACTCCATAATGTATGGCTTTACTGAGATAGAGCTGGGCAAGAAGTTTAACATAAAG
ACTCGCTTAAGCTATTTTTCCATGAACCACGATCCTGTGAAGATACCTAACCTGCTGGATGATACTATAT
ATAACGATACTGAGGGCTTTAACATAGAGTCCAAGGATCTGAAGTCCGAGTATAAGGGCCAGAACATGAG
GGTGAACACTAACGCCTTTAGGAACGTCGACGGTTCCGGTCTGGTTTCCAAACTGATCGGTCTGTGCAAA
AAAATCATCCCGCCGACCAACATCCGTGAAAACCTGTACAACCGTACCGCTTAAACTAGTCGCGCGATCG
AATTCCCGCGGCCGCCATGGCGGCCGGGAGCATGCGACGTCGGGCCCAATTCGCCC
Features (pLannotate 1.2.2; 14 found; start..end, strand, type, name):
     20..177     +  CDS            lacZα (fragment): LacZα fragment of β-galactosidase; lacZ fragment
    181..609     +  rep_origin     f1 ori (sequence partly withheld): f1 bacteriophage origin of replication; arrow indicates direction of (+) strand synthesis
    637..687     -  misc_feature   bom (fragment): basis of mobility region from pBR322
    714..818     +  promoter       AmpR promoter: bla
    819..1679    +  CDS            AmpR: β-lactamase; bla; confers resistance to ampicillin, carbenicillin, and related antibiotics
   1850..2438    +  rep_origin     ori: high-copy-number ColE1/pMB1/pBR322/pUC origin of replication
   2621..2713    +  CDS            lacI (fragment): lac repressor; lacI; The lac repressor binds to the lac operator to inhibit transcription in E. coli. This inhibition can be relieved by adding lactose or isopropyl-β-D-thiogalactopyranoside (IPTG).
   2726..2747    +  protein_bind   CAP binding site: CAP binding activates transcription in the presence of cAMP. E. coli catabolite activator protein
   2762..2792    +  promoter       lac promoter: promoter for the E. coli lac operon
   2800..2816    +  protein_bind   lac operator: The lac repressor binds to the lac operator to inhibit transcription in E. coli. This inhibition can be relieved by adding lactose or isopropyl-β-D-thiogalactopyranoside (IPTG). lac repressor encoded by lacI
   2858..2876    +  promoter       SP6 promoter: promoter for bacteriophage SP6 RNA polymerase
   2888..2950    +  CDS            VESPI_VESMG (fragment): Experimental evidence at protein level: Swiss-Prot protein existence level 1. Shows contractile activity on isolated ileum smooth muscle. From Vespa magnifica (Hornet).
   2971..4341    +  CDS            tetX (fragment): TETX_CLOTE - Experimental evidence at protein level: Swiss-Prot protein existence level 1. Tetanus toxin acts by inhibiting neurotransmitter release. It binds to peripheral neuronal synapses, is internalized and moves by retrograde transport up the axon into the spinal cord where it can move between postsynaptic and presynaptic neurons. It inhibits neurotransmitter release by acting as a zinc endopeptidase that catalyzes the hydrolysis of the '76-Gln-|-Phe-77' bond of synaptobrevin-2. From Clostridium tetani (strain Massachusetts / E88).
   4415..17      -  promoter       T7 promoter (across the origin): promoter for bacteriophage T7 RNA polymerase
