>Addgene plasmid #32640 | pGEMTEZ-TeTxLC | addgene full sequence | sequence record 224543 | Addgene NGS Result
TATAGTGAGTCGTATTACAATTCACTGGCCGTCGTTTTACAACGTCGTGACTGGGAAAACCCTGGCGTTA
CCCAACTTAATCGCCTTGCAGCACATCCCCCTTTCGCCAGCTGGCGTAATAGCGAAGAGGCCCGCACCGA
TCGCCCTTCCCAACAGTTGCGCAGCCTGAATGGCGAATGG
[124 nt withheld, positions 181-304]
C
[91 nt withheld, positions 306-396]
A
[49 nt withheld, positions 398-446]
CCTTTGACGTTGGAGTCCACGTTCTTT
[37 nt withheld, positions 474-510]
ACCCTATCTCGGTCTATTCTTTTGATTTATAAGGGATTTTGCCGATTTCGGCCTATTGGTTAAAAAATGA
GCTGATTTAACAAAAATTTAACGCGAATTTTAACAAAATATTAACGCTTACAATTTCCTGATGCGGTATT
TTCTCCTTACGCATCTGTGCGGTATTTCACACCGCATCAGGTGGCACTTTTCGGGGAAATGTGCGCGGAA
CCCCTATTTGTTTATTTTTCTAAATACATTCAAATATGTATCCGCTCATGAGACAATAACCCTGATAAAT
GCTTCAATAATATTGAAAAAGGAAGAGTATGAGTATTCAACATTTCCGTGTCGCCCTTATTCCCTTTTTT
GCGGCATTTTGCCTTCCTGTTTTTGCTCACCCAGAAACGCTGGTGAAAGTAAAAGATGCTGAAGATCAGT
TGGGTGCACGAGTGGGTTACATCGAACTGGATCTCAACAGCGGTAAGATCCTTGAGAGTTTTCGCCCCGA
AGAACGTTTTCCAATGATGAGCACTTTTAAAGTTCTGCTATGTGGCGCGGTATTATCCCGTATTGACGCC
GGGCAAGAGCAACTCGGTCGCCGCATACACTATTCTCAGAATGACTTGGTTGAGTACTCACCAGTCACAG
AAAAGCATCTTACGGATGGCATGACAGTAAGAGAATTATGCAGTGCTGCCATAACCATGAGTGATAACAC
TGCGGCCAACTTACTTCTGACAACGATCGGAGGACCGAAGGAGCTAACCGCTTTTTTGCACAACATGGGG
GATCATGTAACTCGCCTTGATCGTTGGGAACCGGAGCTGAATGAAGCCATACCAAACGACGAGCGTGACA
CCACGATGCCTGTAGCAATGGCAACAACGTTGCGCAAACTATTAACTGGCGAACTACTTACTCTAGCTTC
CCGGCAACAATTAATAGACTGGATGGAGGCGGATAAAGTTGCAGGACCACTTCTGCGCTCGGCCCTTCCG
GCTGGCTGGTTTATTGCTGATAAATCTGGAGCCGGTGAGCGTGGGTCTCGCGGTATCATTGCAGCACTGG
GGCCAGATGGTAAGCCCTCCCGTATCGTAGTTATCTACACGACGGGGAGTCAGGCAACTATGGATGAACG
AAATAGACAGATCGCTGAGATAGGTGCCTCACTGATTAAGCATTGGTAACTGTCAGACCAAGTTTACTCA
TATATACTTTAGATTGATTTAAAACTTCATTTTTAATTTAAAAGGATCTAGGTGAAGATCCTTTTTGATA
ATCTCATGACCAAAATCCCTTAACGTGAGTTTTCGTTCCACTGAGCGTCAGACCCCGTAGAAAAGATCAA
AGGATCTTCTTGAGATCCTTTTTTTCTGCGCGTAATCTGCTGCTTGCAAACAAAAAAACCACCGCTACCA
GCGGTGGTTTGTTTGCCGGATCAAGAGCTACCAACTCTTTTTCCGAAGGTAACTGGCTTCAGCAGAGCGC
AGATACCAAATACTGTTCTTCTAGTGTAGCCGTAGTTAGGCCACCACTTCAAGAACTCTGTAGCACCGCC
TACATACCTCGCTCTGCTAATCCTGTTACCAGTGGCTGCTGCCAGTGGCGATAAGTCGTGTCTTACCGGG
TTGGACTCAAGACGATAGTTACCGGATAAGGCGCAGCGGTCGGGCTGAACGGGGGGTTCGTGCACACAGC
CCAGCTTGGAGCGAACGACCTACACCGAACTGAGATACCTACAGCGTGAGCTATGAGAAAGCGCCACGCT
TCCCGAAGGGAGAAAGGCGGACAGGTATCCGGTAAGCGGCAGGGTCGGAACAGGAGAGCGCACGAGGGAG
CTTCCAGGGGGAAACGCCTGGTATCTTTATAGTCCTGTCGGGTTTCGCCACCTCTGACTTGAGCGTCGAT
TTTTGTGATGCTCGTCAGGGGGGCGGAGCCTATGGAAAAACGCCAGCAACGCGGCCTTTTTACGGTTCCT
GGCCTTTTGCTGGCCTTTTGCTCACATGTTCTTTCCTGCGTTATCCCCTGATTCTGTGGATAACCGTATT
ACCGCCTTTGAGTGAGCTGATACCGCTCGCCGCAGCCGAACGACCGAGCGCAGCGAGTCAGTGAGCGAGG
AAGCGGAAGAGCGCCCAATACGCAAACCGCCTCTCCCCGCGCGTTGGCCGATTCATTAATGCAGCTGGCA
CGACAGGTTTCCCGACTGGAAAGCGGGCAGTGAGCGCAACGCAATTAATGTGAGTTAGCTCACTCATTAG
GCACCCCAGGCTTTACACTTTATGCTTCCGGCTCGTATGTTGTGTGGAATTGTGAGCGGATAACAATTTC
ACACAGGAAACAGCTATGACCATGATTACGCCAAGCTATTTAGGTGACACTATAGAATACTCAAGCTATG
CATCCAACGCGTTGGGAGCTCTCCCATATGGTCGACCTGCAGGCGGCCGCGAATTCACTAGTGATTCGCG
CGCTCGAGACCATGCCGATCACCATCAACAACTTCCGTTACTCCGACCCGGTTAACAACGACACCATCAT
CATGATGGAACCGCCGTACTGCAAAGGTCTAGACATCTACTACAAAGCCTTCAAAATCACCGACCGTATC
TGGATCGTTCCGGAACGTTACGAATTTGGTACCAAACCGGAAGACTTCAACCCGCCGTCCTCCCTGATCG
AAGGTGCTTCCGAATACTACGACCCGAACTACCTGCGTACCGACTCCGACAAAGACCGTTTCCTGCAGAC
CATGGTTAAACTGTTCAACCGTATCAAAAACAACGTTGCTGGTGAAGCTCTGCTGGACAAAATCATCAAC
GCTATCCCGTACCTGGGTAACTCCTACTCCCTGCTGGACAAATTCGACACCAACTCCAACTCCGTTTCCT
TCAACCTGCTGGAACAGGATCCGTCCGGTGCTACCACCAAATCCGCTATGCTGACCAACCTGATCATCTT
CGGTCCGGGTCCGGTTCTGAACAAAAACGAAGTTCGTGGTATCGTTCTGCGTGTTGACAACAAAAACTAC
TTCCCGTGCCGTGACGGTTTCGGTTCCATCATGCAGATGGCTTTCTGCCCGGAATACGTACCGACCTTCG
ACAACGTTATCGAAAACATCACCTCCCTGACCATCGGTAAATCCAAATACTTCCAGGACCCGGCTCTGCT
GCTGATGCACGAACTGATCCACGTTCTGCACGGTCTGTACGGCATGCAGGTTTCCTCCCACGAAATCATC
CCGTCCAAACAGGAAATCTACATGCAGCACACCTACCCGATCTCCGCTGAAGAGCTCTTCACCTTCGGTG
GTCAGGACGCTAACCTGATCTCCATCGATATCAAAAACGACCTGTACGAAAAAACCCTGAACGACTACAA
AGCTATCGCTAACAAACTGTCCCAGGTTACCTCCTGCAACGACCCGAACATCGACATCGACTCCTACAAA
CAGATCTATCAGCAGAAGTATCAGTTTGATAAGGATTCCAACGGCCAGTATATAGTGAACGAGGATAAGT
TTCAGATACTGTATAACTCCATAATGTATGGCTTTACTGAGATAGAGCTGGGCAAGAAGTTTAACATAAA
GACTCGCTTAAGCTATTTTTCCATGAACCACGATCCTGTGAAGATACCTAACCTGCTGGATGATACTATA
TATAACGATACTGAGGGCTTTAACATAGAGTCCAAGGATCTGAAGTCCGAGTATAAGGGCCAGAACATGA
GGGTGAACACTAACGCCTTTAGGAACGTCGACGGTTCCGGTCTGGTTTCCAAACTGATCGGTCTGTGCAA
AAAAATCATCCCGCCGACCAACATCCGTGAAAACCTGTACAACCGTACCGCTTAATTTACTAGTCGCGCG
AATCGAATTCCCGCGGCCGCCATGGCGGCCGGGAGCATGCGACGTCGGGCCCAATTCGCCC
Features (pLannotate 1.2.2; 14 found; start..end, strand, type, name):
     20..177     +  CDS            lacZα (fragment): LacZα fragment of β-galactosidase; lacZ fragment
    181..609     +  rep_origin     f1 ori (sequence partly withheld): f1 bacteriophage origin of replication; arrow indicates direction of (+) strand synthesis
    637..687     -  misc_feature   bom (fragment): basis of mobility region from pBR322
    714..818     +  promoter       AmpR promoter: bla
    819..1679    +  CDS            AmpR: β-lactamase; bla; confers resistance to ampicillin, carbenicillin, and related antibiotics
   1850..2438    +  rep_origin     ori: high-copy-number ColE1/pMB1/pBR322/pUC origin of replication
   2621..2713    +  CDS            lacI (fragment): lac repressor; lacI; The lac repressor binds to the lac operator to inhibit transcription in E. coli. This inhibition can be relieved by adding lactose or isopropyl-β-D-thiogalactopyranoside (IPTG).
   2726..2747    +  protein_bind   CAP binding site: CAP binding activates transcription in the presence of cAMP. E. coli catabolite activator protein
   2762..2792    +  promoter       lac promoter: promoter for the E. coli lac operon
   2800..2816    +  protein_bind   lac operator: The lac repressor binds to the lac operator to inhibit transcription in E. coli. This inhibition can be relieved by adding lactose or isopropyl-β-D-thiogalactopyranoside (IPTG). lac repressor encoded by lacI
   2858..2876    +  promoter       SP6 promoter: promoter for bacteriophage SP6 RNA polymerase
   2888..2950    +  CDS            VESPI_VESMG (fragment): Experimental evidence at protein level: Swiss-Prot protein existence level 1. Shows contractile activity on isolated ileum smooth muscle. From Vespa magnifica (Hornet).
   2972..4342    +  CDS            tetX (fragment): TETX_CLOTE - Experimental evidence at protein level: Swiss-Prot protein existence level 1. Tetanus toxin acts by inhibiting neurotransmitter release. It binds to peripheral neuronal synapses, is internalized and moves by retrograde transport up the axon into the spinal cord where it can move between postsynaptic and presynaptic neurons. It inhibits neurotransmitter release by acting as a zinc endopeptidase that catalyzes the hydrolysis of the '76-Gln-|-Phe-77' bond of synaptobrevin-2. From Clostridium tetani (strain Massachusetts / E88).
   4420..17      -  promoter       T7 promoter (across the origin): promoter for bacteriophage T7 RNA polymerase
