[The description below was written by a language model from this plasmid's Addgene catalogue record, the feature table of its GenBank file and pLannotate feature annotations shown in this document.]
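Description:
pGEMTEZ-TeTxLC is a small bacterial cloning plasmid built on the pGEM-T Easy backbone, carrying the coding sequence for the light chain of tetanus toxin (TeTxLC) from Clostridium tetani. It is maintained in E. coli at high copy through a ColE1/pUC-type origin and selected with ampicillin via the β-lactamase gene and its native promoter. An f1 origin is also present, which allows production of single-stranded DNA. The backbone's lac promoter, operator and CAP site, with an interrupted lacZα fragment, are the remnants of the blue/white screening system disrupted by the insert.

The roughly 1.4 kb tetX fragment sits in the cloning site between the SP6 and T7 phage promoters and reads in the same direction as the SP6 and lac promoters, so sense RNA could be made by in vitro transcription from SP6 and antisense from T7. No eukaryotic promoter, tag or reporter is annotated. A short annotated match to a hornet peptide just upstream of the insert is most likely a spurious hit to polylinker sequence. The light chain is the zinc endopeptidase portion of the toxin, which cleaves synaptobrevin-2 and thereby blocks neurotransmitter release. Although catalogued as a bacterial expression vector, the plasmid looks best suited as a source clone from which the TeTxLC sequence can be moved into other constructs for silencing synaptic output in neurons, in keeping with the associated work on neural activity and the olfactory sensory map.

The repository's full sequence differs from the depositor's by a few small insertions outside the coding region, accounting for the five-nucleotide length difference. The GenBank record covers only a partial read beginning at the SP6 promoter.
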