Addgene plasmid #32640: pGEMTEZ-TeTxLC
Depositing lab: Richard Axel & Joseph Gogos & C. Ron Yu. Depositing organization: Columbia University. Publication: Spontaneous neural activity is required for the establishment and maintenance of the olfactory sensory map. Yu CR, Power J, Barnea G, O'Donnell S, Brown HE, Osborne J, Axel R, Gogos JA. Neuron. 2004 May 27;42(4):553-66. 10.1016/S0896-6273(04)00224-7 PubMed 15157418.
Backbone
  Vector backbone: pGEM-T Easy
  Backbone manufacturer: Promega
  Backbone size w/o insert (bp): 3015
  Vector type: Bacterial Expression
Growth in bacteria
  Bacterial resistance: Ampicillin, 100 μg/mL
  Growth temperature: 37°C
  Growth strain: DH5alpha
  Copy number: High Copy
Gene/Insert
  Gene/Insert name: Tetanus toxin light chain (alt name: TeTxLC)
  Cloning method: TOPO Cloning
  Sequencing primers: 5′ T7; 3′ SP6
Terms and licenses: Academic/Nonprofit Terms; Industry Terms: Not Available to Industry
Depositor comments: Addgene's sequencing results identified single nucleotide insertions at bp# 2955/2956 and 4357/4358, as well as a 3 nucleotide insertion at bp# 4344/4345, when compared to the author's sequence. The insertions are outside of the coding region and should not be a concern for the intended purpose of the plasmid
How to cite: pGEMTEZ-TeTxLC was a gift from Richard Axel & Joseph Gogos & C. Ron Yu (Addgene plasmid # 32640 ; http://n2t.net/addgene:32640 ; RRID:Addgene_32640)
