LOCUS       Exported 897 bp ds-DNA linear SYN 24-MAY-2021
DEFINITION  synthetic linear DNA
ACCESSION   .
VERSION     .
KEYWORDS    pGEMTEZ-TeTxLC
SOURCE      synthetic DNA construct
  ORGANISM  synthetic DNA construct
REFERENCE   1 (bases 1 to 897)
  AUTHORS   Yu CR, Power J, Barnea G, O'Donnell S, Brown HE, Osborne J, Axel R,
            Gogos JA
  TITLE     Spontaneous neural activity is required for the establishment and
            maintenance of the olfactory sensory map.
  JOURNAL   Neuron. 2004 May 27;42(4):553-66.
  PUBMED    15157418
REFERENCE   2 (bases 1 to 897)
  AUTHORS   .
  TITLE     Direct Submission
  JOURNAL   Exported May 24, 2021 from SnapGene Server 1.1.58
            http://www.snapgene.com
FEATURES             Location/Qualifiers
     source          1..897
                     /organism="synthetic DNA construct"
                     /mol_type="other DNA"
     promoter        13..31
                     /label=SP6 promoter
                     /note="promoter for bacteriophage SP6 RNA polymerase"
     primer_bind     13..30
                     /label=SP6
                     /note="SP6 promoter, forward primer"
ORIGIN
        1 ttacgccaag ctatttaggt gacactatag aatactcaag ctatgcatcc aacgcgttgg
       61 gagctctccc atatggtcga cctgcaggcg gccgcgaatt cactagtgat tcgcgcgctc
      121 gagaccatgc cgatcaccat caacaacttc cgttactccg acccggttaa caacgacacc
      181 atcatcatga tggaaccgcc gtactgcaaa ggtctagaca tctactacaa agccttcaaa
      241 atcaccgacc gtatctggat cgttccggaa cgttacgaat ttggtaccaa accggaagac
      301 ttcaacccgc cgtcctccct gatcgaaggt gcttccgaat actacgaccc gaactacctg
      361 cgtaccgact ccgacaaaga ccgtttcctg cagaccatgg ttaaactgtt caaccgtatc
      421 aaaaacaacg ttgctggtga agctctgctg gacaaaatca tcaacgctat cccgtacctg
      481 ggtaactcct actccctgct ggacaaattc gacaccaact ccaactccgt ttccttcaac
      541 ctgctggaac aggatccgtc cggtgctacc accaaatccg ctatgctgac caacctgatc
      601 atcttcggtc cgggtccggt tctgaacaaa aacgaagttc gtggtatcgt tctgcgtgtt
      661 gacaacaaaa actacttccc gtgccgtgac ggtttcggtt ccatcatgca gatggctttc
      721 tgcccggaat acgtaccgac cttcgacaac gttatcgaaa acatcacctc cctgaccatc
      781 ggtaaatcca aatacttcca ggacccggct ctgctgctga tgcacgaact gatccacgtt
      841 ctgcacggtc tgtacggcat gcaggtttcc tcccacgaaa tcatcccgtc caaacag
//
